Addgene plasmid #157027: pD649-HAsp-JAG2-Fc(DAPA)-AviTag-6xHis
Purpose: Mammalian expression of cell-surface protein extracellular domain fused to Fc(DAPA)-Avi-6xHis. Protein is secreted from cells.
Depositing lab: Chris Garcia. Depositing organization: Stanford University. Publication: A Human IgSF Cell-Surface Interactome Reveals a Complex Network of Protein-Protein Interactions. Wojtowicz WM, Vielmetter J, Fernandes RA, Siepe DH, Eastman CL, Chisholm GB, Cox S, Klock H, Anderson PW, Rue SM, Miller JJ, Glaser SM, Bragstad ML, Vance J, Lam AW, Lesley SA, Zinn K, Garcia KC. Cell. 2020 Aug 20;182(4):1027-1043.e17. doi: 10.1016/j.cell.2020.07.025. PubMed 32822567.
Backbone
  Vector backbone: pD649
  Backbone size w/o insert (bp): 6106
  Vector type: Mammalian Expression
Growth in bacteria
  Bacterial resistance: Ampicillin, 100 μg/mL
  Growth temperature: 37°C
  Growth strain: DH5alpha
  Copy number: High Copy
Gene/Insert
  Gene/Insert name: JAG2
  Species: H. sapiens (human)
  Insert size (bp): 3162
  Mutation: Fc region of human IgG contains D265A and P329A mutations (DAPA)
  Entrez Gene: JAG2 (a.k.a. HJ2, SER2)
  Promoter: CMV/SP6
  Tag / fusion protein: Fc(DAPA)-AviTag-6xHis (C terminal on backbone)
  Cloning method: Restriction Enzyme; 5′ cloning site GCGGCCGC (not destroyed); 3′ cloning site GGCGCGCC (not destroyed)
  Sequencing primers: 5′ ATTTAGGTGACACTATAG; 3′ CACGTACCAGTTGAACTTCACC
Resource information
  A portion of this plasmid was derived from a plasmid made by: synthesis by ThermoFisher
Terms and licenses: Academic/Nonprofit Terms; Industry Terms: Not Available to Industry
Depositor comments: Some plasmids in this collection may have an IS4-like element ISVsa5 family transposase upstream of the CMV promoter.
How to cite: pD649-HAsp-JAG2-Fc(DAPA)-AviTag-6xHis was a gift from Chris Garcia (Addgene plasmid # 157027 ; http://n2t.net/addgene:157027 ; RRID:Addgene_157027)
