[The description below was written by a language model from this plasmid's Addgene catalogue record and pLannotate feature annotations shown in this document.]
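Description:
pD649-HAsp-JAG2-Fc(DAPA)-AviTag-6xHis is a mammalian expression plasmid built on the pD649 backbone for producing the extracellular domain of human JAG2, a Notch ligand, as a secreted fusion protein. It is maintained in E. coli as a high-copy plasmid through a ColE1/pUC-type origin and selected with ampicillin via a complete β-lactamase gene. The short KanR, lacZα, rrnB terminator and f1 ori matches in the annotation appear to be only backbone remnants. The sequenced record is 9,268 nt, consistent with the stated backbone and insert sizes.

Expression is driven by the CMV immediate-early enhancer and promoter, followed by a fragment of CMV intron A. An SP6 promoter just upstream of the coding region could allow in vitro transcription and also serves as a sequencing primer site. The open reading frame begins with a signal peptide, named HAsp in the plasmid title but matched by the annotation software to a mouse immunoglobulin heavy-chain leader, which directs the protein into the secretory pathway. The JAG2 segment sits between retained restriction sites and is followed by a human IgG Fc region. The annotation matches this Fc to IGHG2, whereas the catalogue says only human IgG. It carries the D265A and P329A (DAPA) substitutions, which are generally used to reduce Fc effector binding. According to the catalogue, an AviTag for site-specific biotinylation and a 6xHis tag for metal-affinity purification lie at the C terminus, although neither is annotated individually. A bGH polyadenylation signal ends the transcript.

A separate SV40/EM7-driven cassette with a puromycin resistance gene and an SV40 poly(A) signal would permit selection of stable mammalian lines. The construct belongs to a collection made for mapping interactions among human cell-surface proteins. The depositor notes that some plasmids in this collection may carry an IS4-like transposase insertion upstream of the CMV promoter, but none is annotated here.
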