Features (pLannotate 1.2.2; 21 found; start..end, strand, type, name):
    119..143     -  CDS            KanR (fragment): aminoglycoside phosphotransferase; aph(3')-Ia; confers resistance to kanamycin
    254..842     +  rep_origin     ori: high-copy-number ColE1/pMB1/pBR322/pUC origin of replication
   1067..1084    +  terminator     rrnB T2 terminator (fragment): transcription terminator T2 from the E. coli rrnB gene
   1109..1128    -  CDS            lacZα (fragment): LacZα fragment of β-galactosidase; lacZ fragment
   1584..1600    +  protein_bind   lac operator: The lac repressor binds to the lac operator to inhibit transcription in E. coli. This inhibition can be relieved by adding lactose or isopropyl-β-D-thiogalactopyranoside (IPTG). lac repressor encoded by lacI
   1843..2146    +  enhancer       CMV enhancer: human cytomegalovirus immediate early enhancer
   2147..2350    +  promoter       CMV promoter: human cytomegalovirus (CMV) immediate early promoter
   2486..2529    +  intron         CMV intron (fragment): modified intron A from human cytomegalovirus
   2581..2599    +  promoter       SP6 promoter: promoter for bacteriophage SP6 RNA polymerase
   2603..2640    +  CDS            IgH signal sequence (fragment): signal sequence from the mouse immunoglobulin heavy chain variable region
   2731..5913    +  CDS            JAG2 (fragment): JAG2_HUMAN - Experimental evidence at protein level: Swiss-Prot protein existence level 1. Putative Notch ligand involved in the mediation of Notch signaling. Involved in limb development (By similarity). From Homo sapiens (Human).
   5941..6603    +  CDS            IGHG2 (fragment): IGHG2_HUMAN - Experimental evidence at protein level: Swiss-Prot protein existence level 1. Constant region of immunoglobulin heavy chains. Immunoglobulins, also known as antibodies, are membrane-bound or secreted glycoproteins produced by B lymphocytes. In the recognition phase of humoral immunity, the membrane-bound immunoglobulins serve as receptors which, upon binding of a specific antigen, trigger the clonal expansion and differentiation of B lymphocytes into immunoglobulins- secreting plasma cells. Secreted immunoglobulins mediate the effector phase of humoral immunity, which results in
   6818..6929    +  polyA_signal   bGH poly(A) signal: bovine growth hormone polyadenylation signal
   6930..7038    +  rep_origin     f1 ori (fragment): f1 bacteriophage origin of replication; arrow indicates direction of (+) strand synthesis
   7052..7381    +  promoter       SV40 promoter: SV40 enhancer and early promoter
   7429..7476    +  promoter       EM7 promoter: synthetic bacterial promoter&nbsp
   7495..8094    +  CDS            PuroR (fragment): puromycin N-acetyltransferase; pac from Streptomyces; confers resistance to puromycin
   8104..8229    +  CDS            ble (fragment): BLE_KLEPN - Experimental evidence at protein level: Swiss-Prot protein existence level 1. Binding protein with a strong affinity to the bleomycin family of antibiotics. Binds to CL990; an antimitotic-antibiotic compound. From Klebsiella pneumoniae.
   8224..8345    +  polyA_signal   SV40 poly(A) signal: SV40 polyadenylation signal
   8398..9258    -  CDS            AmpR: β-lactamase; bla; confers resistance to ampicillin, carbenicillin, and related antibiotics
   9261..89      -  promoter       AmpR promoter (fragment) (across the origin): bla
>Addgene plasmid #157027 | pD649-HAsp-JAG2-Fc(DAPA)-AviTag-6xHis | addgene full sequence | sequence record 478440 | Addgene NGS Result
TTTCAATATTATTGAAGCATTTATCAGGGTTATTGTCTCATGAGCGGATACATATTTGAATGTATTTAGA
AAAATAAACAAATAGGGGTCAGTGTTACAACCAATTAACCAATTCTGAACATTATCGCGAGCCCATTTAT
ACCTGAATATGGCTCATAACACCCCTTGCTCATGACCAAAATCCCTTAACGTGAGTTACGCGCGCGTCGT
TCCACTGAGCGTCAGACCCCGTAGAAAAGATCAAAGGATCTTCTTGAGATCCTTTTTTTCTGCGCGTAAT
CTGCTGCTTGCAAACAAAAAAACCACCGCTACCAGCGGTGGTTTGTTTGCCGGATCAAGAGCTACCAACT
CTTTTTCCGAAGGTAACTGGCTTCAGCAGAGCGCAGATACCAAATACTGTTCTTCTAGTGTAGCCGTAGT
TAGCCCACCACTTCAAGAACTCTGTAGCACCGCCTACATACCTCGCTCTGCTAATCCTGTTACCAGTGGC
TGCTGCCAGTGGCGATAAGTCGTGTCTTACCGGGTTGGACTCAAGACGATAGTTACCGGATAAGGCGCAG
CGGTCGGGCTGAACGGGGGGTTCGTGCACACAGCCCAGCTTGGAGCGAACGACCTACACCGAACTGAGAT
ACCTACAGCGTGAGCTATGAGAAAGCGCCACGCTTCCCGAAGGGAGAAAGGCGGACAGGTATCCGGTAAG
CGGCAGGGTCGGAACAGGAGAGCGCACGAGGGAGCTTCCAGGGGGAAACGCCTGGTATCTTTATAGTCCT
GTCGGGTTTCGCCACCTCTGACTTGAGCGTCGATTTTTGTGATGCTCGTCAGGGGGGCGGAGCCTATGGA
AAAACGCCAGCAACGCGGCCTTTTTACGGTTCCTGGCCTTTTGCTGGCCTTTTGCTCACATGTTCTTTCC
TGCGTTATCCCCTGATTCTGTGGATAACCGTATTACCGCCTTTGAGTGAGCTGATACCGCTCGCCGCAGC
CGAACGACCGAGCGCAGCGAGTCAGTGAGCGAGGAAGCGGAAGGCGAGAGTAGGGAACTGCCAGGCATCA
AACTAAGCAGAAGGCCCCTGACGGATGGCCTTTTTGCGTTTCTACAAACTCTTTCTGTGTTGTAAAACGA
CGGCCAGTCTTAAGCTCGGGCCCCCTGGGCGGTTCTGATAACGAGTAATCGTTAATCCGCAAATAACGTA
AAAACCCGCTTCGGCGGGTTTTTTTATGGGGGGAGTTTAGGGAAAGAGCATTTGTCAGAATATTTAAGGG
CGCCTGTCACTTTGCTTGATATATGAGAATTATTTAACCTTATAAATGAGAAAAAAGCAACGCACTTTAA
ATAAGATACGTTGCTTTTTCGATTGATGAACACCTATAATTAAACTATTCATCTATTATTTATGATTTTT
TGTATATACAATATTTCTAGTTTGTTAAAGAGAATTAAGAAAATAAATCTCGAAAATAATAAAGGGAAAA
TCAGTTTTTGATATCAAAATTATACATGTCAACGATAATACAAAATATAATACAAACTATAAGATGTTAT
CAGTATTTATTATCATTTAGAATAAATTTTGTGTCGCCCTTAATTGTGAGCGGATAACAATTACGAGCTT
CATGCACAGTGGCGTTGACTCAATATTGGCCATTAGCCATATTATTCATTGGTTATATAGCATAAATCAA
TATTGGCTATTGGCCATTGCATACGTTGTATCTATATCATAATATGTACATTTATATTGGCTCATGTCCA
ATATGACCGCCATGTTGGCATTGATTATTGACTAGTTATTAATAGTAATCAATTACGGGGTCATTAGTTC
ATAGCCCATATATGGAGTTCCGCGTTACATAACTTACGGTAAATGGCCCGCCTGGCTGACCGCCCAACGA
CCCCCGCCCATTGACGTCAATAATGACGTATGTTCCCATAGTAACGCCAATAGGGACTTTCCATTGACGT
CAATGGGTGGAGTATTTACGGTAAACTGCCCACTTGGCAGTACATCAAGTGTATCATATGCCAAGTACGC
CCCCTATTGACGTCAATGACGGTAAATGGCCCGCCTGGCATTATGCCCAGTACATGACCTTATGGGACTT
TCCTACTTGGCAGTACATCTACGTATTAGTCATCGCTATTACCATGGTGATGCGGTTTTGGCAGTACATC
AATGGGCGTGGATAGCGGTTTGACTCACGGGGATTTCCAAGTCTCCACCCCATTGACGTCAATGGGAGTT
TGTTTTGGCACCAAAATCAACGGGACTTTCCAAAATGTCGTAACAACTCCGCCCCATTGACGCAAATGGG
CGGTAGGCGTGTACGGTGGGAGGTCTATATAAGCAGAGCTCGTTTAGTGAACCGTCAGATCGCCTGGAGA
CGCCATCCACGCTGTTTTGACCTCCATAGAAGACACCGGGACCGATCCAGCCTCCGCGGCCGGGAACGGT
GCATTGGAACGCGGATTCCCCGTGCCAAGAGTGACGTAAGTACCGCCTATAGAGTCTATAGGCCCACCCC
CTTGGCTTCGTTAGAACGCGGCTACAATTAATACATAACCTTATGTATCATACACATACGATTTAGGTGA
CACTATAGAATAACATCCACTTTGCCTTTCTCTCCACAGGTGTCCACTCCCAGGTCCAACTGCACCTCGG
TTCTATCGAAAACGCGCCTGCTAGCGCCACCATGAAGACCATCATTGCCCTGAGCTACATCTTCTGCCTG
GTGTTCGCTGCGGCCGCCATGGGATATTTCGAACTGCAGCTGAGCGCCCTGCGGAACGTTAACGGCGAAC
TTCTGTCTGGCGCCTGCTGTGATGGCGACGGCAGAACAACAAGAGCCGGCGGATGTGGCCACGACGAGTG
TGATACCTACGTCAGAGTGTGCCTGAAAGAATACCAGGCCAAAGTGACCCCAACAGGCCCTTGTTCTTAT
GGCCATGGCGCCACACCTGTGCTCGGCGGCAATAGCTTTTATCTGCCTCCAGCTGGCGCTGCCGGCGATA
GAGCTAGAGCTAGGGCAAGAGCTGGCGGCGATCAAGATCCTGGCCTGGTGGTCATCCCCTTCCAGTTTGC
CTGGCCTAGAAGCTTCACCCTGATCGTGGAAGCCTGGGACTGGGACAACGACACCACACCTAACGAGGAA
CTGCTGATCGAGAGAGTGTCCCACGCCGGCATGATCAACCCCGAGGATAGATGGAAGTCCCTGCACTTCT
CTGGACACGTGGCCCACCTGGAACTGCAGATTAGAGTCAGATGCGACGAGAACTACTACAGCGCCACCTG
TAACAAGTTCTGCAGACCCCGGAACGACTTCTTCGGCCACTACACCTGTGACCAGTACGGCAACAAGGCC
TGCATGGATGGCTGGATGGGCAAAGAATGCAAAGAGGCCGTCTGCAAGCAGGGCTGCAATCTGCTTCATG
GCGGCTGTACAGTGCCCGGCGAGTGCAGATGTAGCTATGGCTGGCAGGGCAGATTCTGCGACGAGTGCGT
TCCCTATCCTGGCTGTGTGCACGGCAGCTGTGTTGAGCCTTGGCAGTGCAACTGCGAGACAAACTGGGGC
GGACTGCTGTGCGACAAGGACCTGAATTACTGCGGCAGCCACCATCCTTGCACCAACGGCGGCACCTGTA
TCAACGCCGAGCCAGACCAGTACAGATGCACCTGTCCTGATGGCTACAGCGGCCGGAATTGCGAGAAAGC
CGAACACGCCTGCACCAGCAATCCTTGTGCCAATGGCGGAAGCTGCCACGAGGTGCCATCTGGCTTTGAG
TGCCACTGTCCTAGCGGTTGGAGCGGCCCTACATGTGCCCTGGATATCGATGAGTGCGCCTCCAATCCAT
GTGCCGCTGGTGGCACATGTGTGGATCAGGTGGACGGCTTCGAGTGCATCTGCCCAGAACAGTGGGTTGG
AGCCACCTGTCAGCTGGACGCCAATGAGTGTGAAGGCAAGCCCTGCCTGAACGCCTTCAGCTGCAAGAAT
CTGATCGGCGGCTACTACTGCGACTGCATCCCTGGCTGGAAGGGAATCAACTGCCACATCAACGTGAACG
ACTGCAGAGGCCAGTGTCAGCACGGCGGAACATGCAAGGATCTGGTCAACGGCTACCAGTGCGTGTGCCC
TAGAGGATTTGGCGGCAGACACTGCGAGCTGGAAAGGGACGAATGTGCCAGCTCTCCTTGTCACTCTGGC
GGCCTGTGCGAAGATCTGGCCGATGGCTTTCACTGTCACTGCCCTCAGGGCTTTTCTGGCCCTCTGTGTG
AAGTGGACGTGGACCTGTGTGAACCCTCTCCATGCAGAAACGGCGCCAGATGCTACAACCTGGAAGGCGA
CTACTATTGCGCCTGTCCAGACGACTTCGGCGGAAAGAATTGCAGCGTGCCCAGAGAGCCTTGTCCTGGC
GGAGCCTGTAGAGTGATCGATGGCTGTGGCTCTGATGCCGGACCTGGCATGCCTGGAACAGCTGCTTCTG
GCGTGTGTGGCCCTCACGGAAGATGTGTTTCTCAGCCTGGCGGCAACTTCTCCTGCATCTGCGATAGCGG
CTTCACCGGCACCTACTGTCACGAGAACATCGACGACTGTCTGGGCCAGCCTTGCAGAAATGGCGGCACT
TGCATCGATGAGGTGGACGCCTTTAGATGCTTCTGCCCTTCTGGATGGGAGGGCGAGCTGTGCGATACAA
ACCCCAACGACTGCCTGCCTGATCCTTGCCACAGCCGGGGCAGATGTTACGACCTGGTCAATGACTTCTA
CTGCGCCTGCGACGACGGATGGAAGGGCAAGACATGCCACAGCAGAGAATTCCAGTGCGACGCCTACACA
TGTAGCAATGGCGGGACCTGTTACGACAGCGGCGACACCTTCAGATGCGCTTGTCCTCCTGGATGGAAAG
GCAGCACTTGTGCCGTGGCCAAGAACAGCAGCTGTCTGCCCAATCCTTGCGTGAACGGCGGGACATGTGT
TGGCAGCGGCGCCAGCTTTAGCTGTATCTGCAGAGATGGCTGGGAAGGCCGGACATGCACCCACAACACC
AACGATTGCAACCCTCTGCCTTGCTATAACGGCGGAATCTGCGTGGACGGCGTGAACTGGTTTAGATGCG
AGTGCGCCCCTGGCTTCGCCGGACCAGACTGCAGAATCAACATTGACGAGTGCCAGAGCAGCCCCTGTGC
CTACGGTGCTACTTGTGTGGACGAGATCAATGGCTACCGGTGCAGCTGTCCACCTGGCAGAGCTGGCCCT
AGATGCCAAGAAGTGATCGGCTTCGGCAGATCCTGCTGGTCCAGAGGCACACCTTTTCCACACGGCTCTA
GCTGGGTCGAAGATTGCAACAGCTGCAGATGCCTGGACGGCAGACGGGACTGCAGCAAAGTTTGGTGCGG
CTGGAAGCCTTGTCTGCTGGCTGGACAACCTGAGGCTCTGTCAGCCCAGTGTCCTCTGGGACAGAGATGT
CTGGAAAAGGCCCCTGGACAGTGCCTGAGGCCTCCTTGTGAAGCTTGGGGAGAATGTGGCGCCGAGGAAC
CTCCTAGCACACCCTGTTTGCCTAGATCCGGCCACCTGGACAACAACTGCGCCAGACTGACACTGCACTT
CAACCGGGATCACGTGCCACAGGGCACAACAGTGGGAGCCATCTGCTCCGGAATCAGAAGCCTGCCTGCC
ACAAGAGCTGTGGCCAGAGATAGACTGCTGGTGCTGCTGTGTGATAGAGCCTCTTCTGGCGCAAGCGCTG
TGGAAGTGGCTGTGTCTTTTAGCCCCGCCAGAGATCTGCCCGACAGCTCTCTTATTCAAGGCGCCGCTCA
TGCCATCGTGGCCGCCATTACACAGAGAGGCAATAGCAGCCTGCTGCTGGCCGTGACCGAAGTGAAGGTG
GAAACAGTGGTTACCGGCGGCAGCAGCACAGGCGCGCCGGGCGGCGACAAGACCCACACCTGCCCCCCCT
GCCCAGCTCCAGAACTGCTGGGAGGGCCTTCCGTGTTCCTGTTCCCCCCCAAGCCCAAGGACACCCTGAT
GATCAGCAGGACCCCCGAGGTGACCTGCGTGGTGGTGGCCGTGTCCCACGAGGACCCAGAGGTGAAGTTC
AACTGGTACGTGGACGGCGTGGAGGTGCACAACGCCAAGACCAAGCCCAGAGAGGAGCAGTACAACAGCA
CCTACAGGGTGGTGTCCGTGCTGACCGTGCTGCACCAGGACTGGCTGAACGGCAAAGAATACAAGTGCAA
AGTCTCCAACAAGGCCCTGGCTGCCCCAATCGAAAAGACAATCAGCAAGGCCAAGGGCCAGCCACGGGAG
CCCCAGGTGTACACCCTGCCCCCCAGCCGGGAGGAGATGACCAAGAACCAGGTGTCCCTGACCTGTCTGG
TGAAGGGCTTCTACCCCAGCGATATCGCCGTGGAGTGGGAGAGCAACGGCCAGCCCGAGAACAACTACAA
GACCACCCCCCCAGTGCTGGACAGCGACGGCAGCTTCTTCCTGTACAGCAAGCTGACCGTGGACAAGTCC
AGGTGGCAGCAGGGCAACGTGTTCAGCTGCAGCGTGATGCACGAGGCCCTGCACAACCACTACACCCAGA
AGTCCCTGAGCCTGAGCCCCGGCGGCAGCGGTCTTAATGATATTTTCGAGGCTCAGAAGATTGAGTGGCA
TGAACACCACCACCATCACCACTAAGGCCGGCCTGTAGTCACTGGCACAACGCGTTACCCGGTAAGCCAA
TCGGGTATACACGGTCGTCATACTGCAGACAGGGTTCTTCTACTTTGCAAGATAGTCTTGAGTAGTAAAA
TAAATAGATAGAGAAAATCAGCCTCGACTGTGCCTTCTAGTTGCCAGCCATCTGTTGTTTGCCCCTCCCC
CGTGCCTTCCTTGACCCTGGAAGGTGCCACTCCCACTGTCCTTTCCTAATAAAATGAGGAAATTGCATCA
CAACACTCAACCCTATCTCGGTCTATTCTTTTGATTTATAAGGGATTTTGCCGATTTCGGCCTATTGGTT
AAAAAATGAGCTGATTTAACAAAAATTTAACGCGAATTAATTCTGTGGAATGTGTGTCAGTTAGGGTGTG
GAAAGTCCCCAGGCTCCCCAGCAGGCAGAAGTATGCAAAGCATGCATCTCAATTAGTCAGCAACCAGGTG
TGGAAAGTCCCCAGGCTCCCCAGCAGGCAGAAGTATGCAAAGCATGCATCTCAATTAGTCAGCAACCATA
GTCCCGCCCCTAACTCCGCCCATCCCGCCCCTAACTCCGCCCAGTTCCGCCCATTCTCCGCCCCATGGCT
GACTAATTTTTTTTATTTATGCAGAGGCCGAGGCCGCCTCTGCCTCTGAGCTATTCCAGAAGTAGTGAGG
AGGCTTTTTTGGAGGCCTAGGCTTTTGCAAAAAGCTCCCGGGAGCTTGTATATCCATTTTCGGATCTGAT
CAGCACGTGTTGACAATTAATCATCGGCATAGTATATCGGCATAGTATAATACGACAAGGTGAGGAACTA
AACCATGACCGAGTACAAGCCCACGGTGCGCCTCGCCACCCGCGACGACGTCCCCAGGGCCGTACGCACC
CTCGCCGCCGCGTTCGCCGACTACCCCGCCACGCGCCACACCGTCGATCCGGACCGCCACATCGAGCGGG
TCACCGAGCTGCAAGAACTCTTCCTCACGCGCGTCGGGCTCGACATCGGCAAGGTGTGGGTCGCGGACGA
CGGCGCCGCGGTGGCGGTCTGGACCACGCCGGAGAGCGTCGAAGCGGGGGCGGTGTTCGCCGAGATCGGC
CCGCGCATGGCCGAGTTGAGCGGTTCCCGGCTGGCCGCGCAGCAACAGATGGAAGGCCTCCTGGCGCCGC
ACCGGCCCAAGGAGCCCGCGTGGTTCCTGGCCACCGTCGGCGTCTCGCCCGACCACCAGGGCAAGGGTCT
GGGCAGCGCCGTCGTGCTCCCCGGAGTGGAGGCGGCCGAGCGCGCCGGGGTGCCCGCCTTCCTGGAGACA
TCCGCGCCCCGCAACCTCCCCTTCTACGAGCGGCTCGGCTTCACCGTCACCGCCGACGTCGAGGTGCCCG
AAGGACCGCGCACCTGGTGCATGACCCGCAAGCCCGGTGCCTGACACGTGCTACGAGATTTCGATTCCAC
CGCCGCCTTCTATGAAAGGTTGGGCTTCGGAATCGTTTTCCGGGACGCCGGCTGGATGATCCTCCAGCGC
GGGGATCTCATGCTGGAGTTCTTCGCCCACCCCAACTTGTTTATTGCAGCTTATAATGGTTACAAATAAA
GCAATAGCATCACAAATTTCACAAATAAAGCATTTTTTTCACTGCATTCTAGTTGTGGTTTGTCCAAACT
CATCAATGTATCTTATCATGTCTGTATACCGTCGACCTCTAGCTAGAGCTTGGCGTAATCATGGTCATTA
CCAATGCTTAATCAGTGAGGCACCTATCTCAGCGATCTGTCTATTTCGTTCATCCATAGTTGCCTGACTC
CCCGTCGTGTAGATAACTACGATACGGGAGGGCTTACCATCTGGCCCCAGCGCTGCGATGATACCGCGAG
AACCACGCTCACCGGCTCCGGATTTATCAGCAATAAACCAGCCAGCCGGAAGGGCCGAGCGCAGAAGTGG
TCCTGCAACTTTATCCGCCTCCATCCAGTCTATTAATTGTTGCCGGGAAGCTAGAGTAAGTAGTTCGCCA
GTTAATAGTTTGCGCAACGTTGTTGCCATCGCTACAGGCATCGTGGTGTCACGCTCGTCGTTTGGTATGG
CTTCATTCAGCTCCGGTTCCCAACGATCAAGGCGAGTTACATGATCCCCCATGTTGTGCAAAAAAGCGGT
TAGCTCCTTCGGTCCTCCGATCGTTGTCAGAAGTAAGTTGGCCGCAGTGTTATCACTCATGGTTATGGCA
GCACTGCATAATTCTCTTACTGTCATGCCATCCGTAAGATGCTTTTCTGTGACTGGTGAGTACTCAACCA
AGTCATTCTGAGAATAGTGTATGCGGCGACCGAGTTGCTCTTGCCCGGCGTCAATACGGGATAATACCGC
GCCACATAGCAGAACTTTAAAAGTGCTCATCATTGGAAAACGTTCTTCGGGGCGAAAACTCTCAAGGATC
TTACCGCTGTTGAGATCCAGTTCGATGTAACCCACTCGTGCACCCAACTGATCTTCAGCATCTTTTACTT
TCACCAGCGTTTCTGGGTGAGCAAAAACAGGAAGGCAAAATGCCGCAAAAAAGGGAATAAGGGCGACACG
GAAATGTTGAATACTCATATTCTTCCTT
