>Addgene plasmid #157027 | pD649-HAsp-JAG2-Fc(DAPA)-AviTag-6xHis | depositor partial sequence | sequence record 303164 | insert (extracellular domain)
ATGGGATATTTCGAACTGCAGCTGAGCGCCCTGCGGAACGTTAACGGCGAACTTCTGTCTGGCGCCTGCT
GTGATGGCGACGGCAGAACAACAAGAGCCGGCGGATGTGGCCACGACGAGTGTGATACCTACGTCAGAGT
GTGCCTGAAAGAATACCAGGCCAAAGTGACCCCAACAGGCCCTTGTTCTTATGGCCATGGCGCCACACCT
GTGCTCGGCGGCAATAGCTTTTATCTGCCTCCAGCTGGCGCTGCCGGCGATAGAGCTAGAGCTAGGGCAA
GAGCTGGCGGCGATCAAGATCCTGGCCTGGTGGTCATCCCCTTCCAGTTTGCCTGGCCTAGAAGCTTCAC
CCTGATCGTGGAAGCCTGGGACTGGGACAACGACACCACACCTAACGAGGAACTGCTGATCGAGAGAGTG
TCCCACGCCGGCATGATCAACCCCGAGGATAGATGGAAGTCCCTGCACTTCTCTGGACACGTGGCCCACC
TGGAACTGCAGATTAGAGTCAGATGCGACGAGAACTACTACAGCGCCACCTGTAACAAGTTCTGCAGACC
CCGGAACGACTTCTTCGGCCACTACACCTGTGACCAGTACGGCAACAAGGCCTGCATGGATGGCTGGATG
GGCAAAGAATGCAAAGAGGCCGTCTGCAAGCAGGGCTGCAATCTGCTTCATGGCGGCTGTACAGTGCCCG
GCGAGTGCAGATGTAGCTATGGCTGGCAGGGCAGATTCTGCGACGAGTGCGTTCCCTATCCTGGCTGTGT
GCACGGCAGCTGTGTTGAGCCTTGGCAGTGCAACTGCGAGACAAACTGGGGCGGACTGCTGTGCGACAAG
GACCTGAATTACTGCGGCAGCCACCATCCTTGCACCAACGGCGGCACCTGTATCAACGCCGAGCCAGACC
AGTACAGATGCACCTGTCCTGATGGCTACAGCGGCCGGAATTGCGAGAAAGCCGAACACGCCTGCACCAG
CAATCCTTGTGCCAATGGCGGAAGCTGCCACGAGGTGCCATCTGGCTTTGAGTGCCACTGTCCTAGCGGT
TGGAGCGGCCCTACATGTGCCCTGGATATCGATGAGTGCGCCTCCAATCCATGTGCCGCTGGTGGCACAT
GTGTGGATCAGGTGGACGGCTTCGAGTGCATCTGCCCAGAACAGTGGGTTGGAGCCACCTGTCAGCTGGA
CGCCAATGAGTGTGAAGGCAAGCCCTGCCTGAACGCCTTCAGCTGCAAGAATCTGATCGGCGGCTACTAC
TGCGACTGCATCCCTGGCTGGAAGGGAATCAACTGCCACATCAACGTGAACGACTGCAGAGGCCAGTGTC
AGCACGGCGGAACATGCAAGGATCTGGTCAACGGCTACCAGTGCGTGTGCCCTAGAGGATTTGGCGGCAG
ACACTGCGAGCTGGAAAGGGACGAATGTGCCAGCTCTCCTTGTCACTCTGGCGGCCTGTGCGAAGATCTG
GCCGATGGCTTTCACTGTCACTGCCCTCAGGGCTTTTCTGGCCCTCTGTGTGAAGTGGACGTGGACCTGT
GTGAACCCTCTCCATGCAGAAACGGCGCCAGATGCTACAACCTGGAAGGCGACTACTATTGCGCCTGTCC
AGACGACTTCGGCGGAAAGAATTGCAGCGTGCCCAGAGAGCCTTGTCCTGGCGGAGCCTGTAGAGTGATC
GATGGCTGTGGCTCTGATGCCGGACCTGGCATGCCTGGAACAGCTGCTTCTGGCGTGTGTGGCCCTCACG
GAAGATGTGTTTCTCAGCCTGGCGGCAACTTCTCCTGCATCTGCGATAGCGGCTTCACCGGCACCTACTG
TCACGAGAACATCGACGACTGTCTGGGCCAGCCTTGCAGAAATGGCGGCACTTGCATCGATGAGGTGGAC
GCCTTTAGATGCTTCTGCCCTTCTGGATGGGAGGGCGAGCTGTGCGATACAAACCCCAACGACTGCCTGC
CTGATCCTTGCCACAGCCGGGGCAGATGTTACGACCTGGTCAATGACTTCTACTGCGCCTGCGACGACGG
ATGGAAGGGCAAGACATGCCACAGCAGAGAATTCCAGTGCGACGCCTACACATGTAGCAATGGCGGGACC
TGTTACGACAGCGGCGACACCTTCAGATGCGCTTGTCCTCCTGGATGGAAAGGCAGCACTTGTGCCGTGG
CCAAGAACAGCAGCTGTCTGCCCAATCCTTGCGTGAACGGCGGGACATGTGTTGGCAGCGGCGCCAGCTT
TAGCTGTATCTGCAGAGATGGCTGGGAAGGCCGGACATGCACCCACAACACCAACGATTGCAACCCTCTG
CCTTGCTATAACGGCGGAATCTGCGTGGACGGCGTGAACTGGTTTAGATGCGAGTGCGCCCCTGGCTTCG
CCGGACCAGACTGCAGAATCAACATTGACGAGTGCCAGAGCAGCCCCTGTGCCTACGGTGCTACTTGTGT
GGACGAGATCAATGGCTACCGGTGCAGCTGTCCACCTGGCAGAGCTGGCCCTAGATGCCAAGAAGTGATC
GGCTTCGGCAGATCCTGCTGGTCCAGAGGCACACCTTTTCCACACGGCTCTAGCTGGGTCGAAGATTGCA
ACAGCTGCAGATGCCTGGACGGCAGACGGGACTGCAGCAAAGTTTGGTGCGGCTGGAAGCCTTGTCTGCT
GGCTGGACAACCTGAGGCTCTGTCAGCCCAGTGTCCTCTGGGACAGAGATGTCTGGAAAAGGCCCCTGGA
CAGTGCCTGAGGCCTCCTTGTGAAGCTTGGGGAGAATGTGGCGCCGAGGAACCTCCTAGCACACCCTGTT
TGCCTAGATCCGGCCACCTGGACAACAACTGCGCCAGACTGACACTGCACTTCAACCGGGATCACGTGCC
ACAGGGCACAACAGTGGGAGCCATCTGCTCCGGAATCAGAAGCCTGCCTGCCACAAGAGCTGTGGCCAGA
GATAGACTGCTGGTGCTGCTGTGTGATAGAGCCTCTTCTGGCGCAAGCGCTGTGGAAGTGGCTGTGTCTT
TTAGCCCCGCCAGAGATCTGCCCGACAGCTCTCTTATTCAAGGCGCCGCTCATGCCATCGTGGCCGCCAT
TACACAGAGAGGCAATAGCAGCCTGCTGCTGGCCGTGACCGAAGTGAAGGTGGAAACAGTGGTTACCGGC
GGCAGCAGCACA
